>Addgene plasmid #123643 | PCV-Cas9 | addgene full sequence | sequence record 262117 | Addgene NGS Result
CGGTTTTGATAGTCCGACGGTTGCATATTCCGTCCTGGTCGTGGCTAAAGTCGAAAAAGGTAAAAGTAAA
AAACTGAAATCCGTGAAAGAACTGCTGGGCATTACCATCATGGAACGTAGCTCTTTTGAGAAAAACCCGA
TTGACTTCCTGGAAGCCAAAGGTTACAAAGAAGTGAAAAAAGATCTGATCATCAAACTGCCGAAATATAG
CCTGTTCGAACTGGAAAACGGCCGTAAACGCATGCTGGCATCTGCTGGTGAACTGCAGAAAGGCAATGAA
CTGGCACTGCCGAGTAAATATGTTAACTTTCTGTACCTGGCTAGCCATTATGAAAAACTGAAAGGTTCTC
CGGAAGATAACGAACAGAAACAACTGTTCGTCGAACAACATAAACACTACCTGGATGAAATCATCGAACA
GATCTCAGAATTCTCGAAACGCGTGATTCTGGCGGATGCCAATCTGGACAAAGTTCTGAGCGCGTATAAC
AAACATCGTGATAAACCGATTCGCGAACAGGCCGAAAATATTATCCACCTGTTTACCCTGACGAACCTGG
GCGCACCGGCAGCTTTTAAATACTTCGATACCACGATCGACCGTAAACGCTATACCTCAACGAAAGAAGT
TCTGGATGCTACCCTGATTCATCAATCGATCACCGGTCTGTATGAAACGCGTATTGATCTGAGTCAGCTG
GGCGGTGACGGCGGTGGCTCCGGCACCCGTCTGCCGAAAAAGAAACGCAAAGTGGGCGGTGGCTCGCATC
ATCATCATCATCACTAAGGATCCGGCTGCTAACAAAGCCCGAAAGGAAGCTGAGTTGGCTGCTGCCACCG
CTGAGCAATAACTAGCATAACCCCTTGGGGCCTCTAAACGGGTCTTGAGGGGTTTTTTGCTGAAAGGAGG
AACTATATCCGGATATCCCGCAAGAGGCCCGGCAGTACCGGCATAACCAAGCCTATGCCTACAGCATCCA
GGGTGACGGTGCCGAGGATGACGATGAGCGCATTGTTAGATTTCATACACGGTGCCTGACTGCGTTAGCA
ATTTAACTGTGATAAACTACCGCATTAAAGCTTGTCGAGCACCACCACCACCACCACTGAGATCCGGCTG
CTAACAAAGCCCGAAAGGAAGCTGAGTTGGCTGCTGCCACCGCTGAGCAATAACTAGCATAACCCCTTGG
GGCCTCTAAACGGGTCTTGAGGGGTTTTTTGCTGAAAGGAGGAACTATATCCGGATTGGCGAATGGG
[124 nt withheld, positions 1258-1381]
C
[91 nt withheld, positions 1383-1473]
A
[49 nt withheld, positions 1475-1523]
CCTTTGACGTTGGAGTCCACGTTCTTTAATAGTGGACTCTTGTTCCAAACTGGAACAACACTCAACCCTA
TCTCGGTCTATTCTTTTGATTTATAAGGGATTTTGCCGATTTCGGCCTATTGGTTAAAAAATGAGCTGAT
TTAACAAAAATTTAACGCGAATTTTAACAAAATATTAACGCTTACAATTTAGGTGGCACTTTTCGGGGAA
ATGTGCGCGGAACCCCTATTTGTTTATTTTTCTAAATACATTCAAATATGTATCCGCTCATGAGACAATA
ACCCTGATAAATGCTTCAATAATATTGAAAAAGGAAGAGTATGAGTATTCAACATTTCCGTGTCGCCCTT
ATTCCCTTTTTTGCGGCATTTTGCCTTCCTGTTTTTGCTCACCCAGAAACGCTGGTGAAAGTAAAAGATG
CTGAAGATCAGTTGGGTGCACGAGTGGGTTACATCGAACTGGATCTCAACAGCGGTAAGATCCTTGAGAG
TTTTCGCCCCGAAGAACGTTTTCCAATGATGAGCACTTTTAAAGTTCTGCTATGTGGCGCGGTATTATCC
CGTATTGACGCCGGGCAAGAGCAACTCGGTCGCCGCATACACTATTCTCAGAATGACTTGGTTGAGTACT
CACCAGTCACAGAAAAGCATCTTACGGATGGCATGACAGTAAGAGAATTATGCAGTGCTGCCATAACCAT
GAGTGATAACACTGCGGCCAACTTACTTCTGACAACGATCGGAGGACCGAAGGAGCTAACCGCTTTTTTG
CACAACATGGGGGATCATGTAACTCGCCTTGATCGTTGGGAACCGGAGCTGAATGAAGCCATACCAAACG
ACGAGCGTGACACCACGATGCCTGCAGCAATGGCAACAACGTTGCGCAAACTATTAACTGGCGAACTACT
TACTCTAGCTTCCCGGCAACAATTAATAGACTGGATGGAGGCGGATAAAGTTGCAGGACCACTTCTGCGC
TCGGCCCTTCCGGCTGGCTGGTTTATTGCTGATAAATCTGGAGCCGGTGAGCGTGGGTCTCGCGGTATCA
TTGCAGCACTGGGGCCAGATGGTAAGCCCTCCCGTATCGTAGTTATCTACACGACGGGGAGTCAGGCAAC
TATGGATGAACGAAATAGACAGATCGCTGAGATAGGTGCCTCACTGATTAAGCATTGGTAACTGTCAGAC
CAAGTTTACTCATATATACTTTAGATTGATTTAAAACTTCATTTTTAATTTAAAAGGATCTAGGTGAAGA
TCCTTTTTGATAATCTCATGACCAAAATCCCTTAACGTGAGTTTTCGTTCCACTGAGCGTCAGACCCCGT
AGAAAAGATCAAAGGATCTTCTTGAGATCCTTTTTTTCTGCGCGTAATCTGCTGCTTGCAAACAAAAAAA
CCACCGCTACCAGCGGTGGTTTGTTTGCCGGATCAAGAGCTACCAACTCTTTTTCCGAAGGTAACTGGCT
TCAGCAGAGCGCAGATACCAAATACTGTCCTTCTAGTGTAGCCGTAGTTAGGCCACCACTTCAAGAACTC
TGTAGCACCGCCTACATACCTCGCTCTGCTAATCCTGTTACCAGTGGCTGCTGCCAGTGGCGATAAGTCG
TGTCTTACCGGGTTGGACTCAAGACGATAGTTACCGGATAAGGCGCAGCGGTCGGGCTGAACGGGGGGTT
CGTGCACACAGCCCAGCTTGGAGCGAACGACCTACACCGAACTGAGATACCTACAGCGTGAGCTATGAGA
AAGCGCCACGCTTCCCGAAGGGAGAAAGGCGGACAGGTATCCGGTAAGCGGCAGGGTCGGAACAGGAGAG
CGCACGAGGGAGCTTCCAGGGGGAAACGCCTGGTATCTTTATAGTCCTGTCGGGTTTCGCCACCTCTGAC
TTGAGCGTCGATTTTTGTGATGCTCGTCAGGGGGGCGGAGCCTATGGAAAAACGCCAGCAACGCGGCCTT
TTTACGGTTCCTGGCCTTTTGCTGGCCTTTTGCTCACATGTTCTTTCCTGCGTTATCCCCTGATTCTGTG
GATAACCGTATTACCGCCTTTGAGTGAGCTGATACCGCTCGCCGCAGCCGAACGACCGAGCGCAGCGAGT
CAGTGAGCGAGGAAGCGGAAGAGCGCCTGATGCGGTATTTTCTCCTTACGCATCTGTGCGGTATTTCACA
CCGCAATGGTGCACTCTCAGTACAATCTGCTCTGATGCCGCATAGTTAAGCCAGTATACACTCCGCTATC
GCTACGTGACTGGGTCATGGCTGCGCCCCGACACCCGCCAACACCCGCTGACGCGCCCTGACGGGCTTGT
CTGCTCCCGGCATCCGCTTACAGACAAGCTGTGACCGTCTCCGGGAGCTGCATGTGTCAGAGGTTTTCAC
CGTCATCACCGAAACGCGCGAGGCAGCTGCGGTAAAGCTCATCAGCGTGGTCGTGAAGCGATTCACAGAT
GTCTGCCTGTTCATCCGCGTCCAGCTCGTTGAGTTTCTCCAGAAGCGTTAATGTCTGGCTTCTGATAAAG
CGGGCCATGTTAAGGGCGGTTTTTTCCTGTTTGGTCACTGATGCCTCCGTGTAAGGGGGATTTCTGTTCA
TGGGGGTAATGATACCGATGAAACGAGAGAGGATGCTCACGATACGGGTTACTGATGATGAACATGCCCG
GTTACTGGAACGTTGTGAGGGTAAACAACTGGCGGTATGGATGCGGCGGGACCAGAGAAAAATCACTCAG
GGTCAATGCCAGCGCTTCGTTAATACAGATGTAGGTGTTCCACAGGGTAGCCAGCAGCATCCTGCGATGC
AGATCCGGAACATAATGGTGCAGGGCGCTGACTTCCGCGTTTCCAGACTTTACGAAACACGGAAACCGAA
GACCATTCATGTTGTTGCTCAGGTCGCAGACGTTTTGCAGCAGCAGTCGCTTCACGTTCGCTCGCGTATC
GGTGATTCATTCTGCTAACCAGTAAGGCAACCCCGCCAGCCTAGCCGGGTCCTCAACGACAGGAGCACGA
TCATGCGCACCCGTGGGGCCGCCATGCCGGCGATAATGGCCTGCTTCTCGCCGAAACGTTTGGTGGCGGG
ACCAGTGACGAAGGCTTGAGCGAGGGCGTGCAAGATTCCGAATACCGCAAGCGACAGGCCGATCATCGTC
GCGCTCCAGCGAAAGCGGTCCTCGCCGAAAATGACCCAGAGCGCTGCCGGCACCTGTCCTACGAGTTGCA
TGATAAAGAAGACAGTCATAAGTGCGGCGACGATAGTCATGCCCCGCGCCCACCGGAAGGAGCTGACTGG
GTTGAAGGCTCTCAAGGGCATCGGTCGAGATCCCGGTGCCTAATGAGTGAGCTAACTTACATTAATTGCG
TTGCGCTCACTGCCCGCTTTCCAGTCGGGAAACCTGTCGTGCCAGCTGCATTAATGAATCGGCCAACGCG
CGGGGAGAGGCGGTTTGCGTATTGGGCGCCAGGGTGGTTTTTCTTTTCACCAGTGAGACGGGCAACAGCT
GATTGCCCTTCACCGCCTGGCCCTGAGAGAGTTGCAGCAAGCGGTCCACGCTGGTTTGCCCCAGCAGGCG
AAAATCCTGTTTGATGGTGGTTAACGGCGGGATATAACATGAGCTGTCTTCGGTATCGTCGTATCCCACT
ACCGAGATATCCGCACCAACGCGCAGCCCGGACTCGGTAATGGCGCGCATTGCGCCCAGCGCCATCTGAT
CGTTGGCAACCAGCATCGCAGTGGGAACGATGCCCTCATTCAGCATTTGCATGGTTTGTTGAAAACCGGA
CATGGCACTCCAGTCGCCTTCCCGTTCCGCTATCGGCTGAATTTGATTGCGAGTGAGATATTTATGCCAG
CCAGCCAGACGCAGACGCGCCGAGACAGAACTTAATGGGCCCGCTAACAGCGCGATTTGCTGGTGACCCA
ATGCGACCAGATGCTCCACGCCCAGTCGCGTACCGTCTTCATGGGAGAAAATAATACTGTTGATGGGTGT
CTGGTCAGAGACATCAAGAAATAACGCCGGAACATTAGTGCAGGCAGCTTCCACAGCAATGGCATCCTGG
TCATCCAGCGGATAGTTAATGATCAGCCCACTGACGCGTTGCGCGAGAAGATTGTGCACCGCCGCTTTAC
AGGCTTCGACGCCGCTTCGTTCTACCATCGACACCACCACGCTGGCACCCAGTTGATCGGCGCGAGATTT
AATCGCCGCGACAATTTGCGACGGCGCGTGCAGGGCCAGACTGGAGGTGGCAACGCCAATCAGCAACGAC
TGTTTGCCCGCCAGTTGTTGTGCCACGCGGTTGGGAATGTAATTCAGCTCCGCCATCGCCGCTTCCACTT
TTTCCCGCGTTTTCGCAGAAACGTGGCTGGCCTGGTTCACCACGCGGGAAACGGTCTGATAAGAGACACC
GGCATACTCTGCGACATCGTATAACGTTACTGGTTTCACATTCACCACCCTGAATTGACTCTCTTCCGGG
CGCTATCATGCCATACCGCGAAAGGTTTTGCGCCATTCGATGGTGTCCGGGATCTCGACGCTCTCCCTTA
TGCGACTCCTGCATTAGGAAGCAGCCCAGTAGTAGGTTGAGGCCGTTGAGCACCGCCGCCGCAAGGAATG
GTGCATGCAAGGAGATGGCGCCCAACAGTCCCCCGGCCACGGGGCCTGCCACCATACCCACGCCGAAACA
AGCGCTCATGAGCCCGAAGTGGCGAGCCCGATCTTCCCCATCGGTGATGTCGGCGATATAGGCGCCAGCA
ACCGCACCTGTGGCGCCGGTGATGCCGGCCACGATGCGTCCGGCGTAGAGGATCGAGATCTCGATCCCGC
GAAATTAATACGACTCACTATAGGGGAATTGTGAGCGGATAACAATTCCCCTCTAGAAATAATTTTGTTT
AACTTTAAGAAGGAGATATACCATGCGTGGTTCTCACCACCACCACCACCATATGGCTAGCGGATCGGAC
TCAGAAGTCAATCAAGAAGCTAAGCCAGAGGTCAAGCCAGAAGTCAAGCCTGAGACTCACATCAATTTAA
AGGTGTCCGATGGATCTTCAGAGATCTTCTTCAAGATCAAAAAGACCACTCCTTTAAGAAGGCTGATGGA
AGCGTTCGCTAAAAGACAGGGTAAGGAAATGGACTCCTTAAGATTCTTGTACGACGGTATTAGAATTCAA
GCTGATCAGACCCCTGAAGATTTGGACATGGAGGATAACGATATTATTGAGGCTCACAGAGAACAGATTG
GTGGATCCCCGAGCAAAAAAAACGGTCGTAGCGGTCCGCAGCCGCATAAACGTTGGGTTTTTACCCTGAA
TAATCCGAGCGAAGATGAGCGCAAAAAAATCCGTGATCTGCCGATTAGCCTGTTCGATTATTTCATTGTT
GGTGAAGAAGGTAACGAAGAAGGTCGTACACCGCATCTGCAGGGTTTTGCAAATTTTGTTAAAAAACAGA
CCTTTAACAAAGTGAAATGGTATCTGGGTGCCCGTTGCCATATTGAAAAAGCAAAAGGCACCGATCAGCA
GAACAAAGAATATTGTAGCAAAGAAGGCAACCTGCTGATGGAATGTGGTGCACCGCGTAGCCAGGGTCAG
CGTGAGCTCGCGGAGGCGGCAGCTAAGGAGGCTGCCGCAAAAGAGGCCGCAGCAAAGGAGGCAGCTGCGA
AAGCCGCAGAAGCGGCGGCAAAAGAGGCTGCTGCAAAAGAGGCAGCAGCAAAAGAAGCTGCGGCGAAAGC
ACCGAAAAAGAAACGCAAAGTGGGCTCGAGCATGGATAAAAAATACAGCATTGGTCTGGACATTGGCACG
AATAGCGTTGGTTGGGCAGTGATTACCGATGAATACAAAGTCCCGTCGAAAAAATTCAAAGTGCTGGGTA
ACACCGATCGCCATAGCATTAAGAAAAACCTGATCGGTGCGCTGCTGTTTGATTCTGGCGAAACCGCGGA
AGCAACGCGTCTGAAACGTACCGCACGTCGCCGTTACACGCGCCGTAAAAATCGTATTTGCTATCTGCAG
GAAATCTTTAGCAACGAAATGGCGAAAGTCGATGACTCATTTTTCCACCGCCTGGAAGAATCGTTTCTGG
TGGAAGAAGATAAAAAACATGAACGTCACCCGATTTTCGGCAATATCGTTGATGAAGTCGCGTACCATGA
AAAATATCCGACGATTTACCACCTGCGTAAAAAACTGGTGGATTCTACCGACAAAGCCGATCTGCGCCTG
ATTTATCTGGCACTGGCTCATATGATCAAATTTCGTGGTCACTTCCTGATTGAAGGCGACCTGAACCCGG
ATAATAGTGACGTCGATAAACTGTTTATTCAGCTGGTGCAAACCTATAATCAGCTGTTCGAAGAAAACCC
GATCAATGCAAGTGGTGTTGATGCGAAAGCCATTCTGTCCGCTCGCCTGAGTAAATCCCGCCGTCTGGAA
AACCTGATTGCACAGCTGCCGGGTGAAAAGAAAAACGGTCTGTTTGGCAATCTGATCGCTCTGTCACTGG
GCCTGACGCCGAACTTTAAATCGAATTTCGACCTGGCAGAAGATGCTAAACTGCAGCTGAGCAAAGATAC
CTACGATGACGATCTGGACAACCTGCTGGCGCAAATTGGCGACCAGTATGCCGACCTGTTTCTGGCGGCC
AAAAATCTGTCAGATGCCATTCTGCTGTCGGACATCCTGCGCGTGAACACCGAAATCACGAAAGCGCCGC
TGTCAGCCTCGATGATTAAACGCTACGATGAACATCACCAGGACCTGACCCTGCTGAAAGCACTGGTTCG
TCAGCAACTGCCGGAAAAATACAAAGAAATTTTCTTTGACCAAAGTAAAAATGGTTATGCAGGCTACATC
GATGGCGGTGCTTCCCAGGAAGAATTCTACAAATTCATCAAACCGATCCTGGAAAAAATGGATGGTACGG
AAGAACTGCTGGTGAAACTGAATCGTGAAGATCTGCTGCGTAAACAACGCACCTTTGACAACGGTAGCAT
TCCGCATCAGATCCACCTGGGCGAACTGCATGCGATTCTGCGCCGTCAGGAAGATTTTTATCCGTTCCTG
AAAGACAACCGTGAAAAAATCGAAAAAATCCTGACGTTTCGCATCCCGTATTACGTTGGTCCGCTGGCAC
GTGGTAATAGCCGCTTCGCATGGATGACCCGCAAATCTGAAGAAACCATTACGCCGTGGAACTTTGAAGA
AGTGGTTGATAAAGGCGCAAGCGCTCAGTCTTTTATCGAACGTATGACCAATTTCGATAAAAACCTGCCG
AATGAAAAAGTGCTGCCGAAACATTCTCTGCTGTATGAATACTTTACCGTTTACAACGAACTGACGAAAG
TGAAATATGTTACCGAGGGTATGCGCAAACCGGCGTTTCTGAGTGGCGAACAGAAAAAAGCCATTGTGGA
TCTGCTGTTCAAAACCAATCGTAAAGTTACGGTCAAACAGCTGAAAGAAGATTACTTCAAGAAAATTGAA
TGTTTCGACAGCGTGGAAATTTCTGGTGTTGAAGATCGTTTCAACGCCTCTCTGGGCACCTATCATGACC
TGCTGAAAATCATCAAAGACAAAGATTTTCTGGATAACGAAGAAAACGAAGACATTCTGGAAGATATCGT
GCTGACCCTGACGCTGTTCGAAGATCGTGAAATGATTGAAGAACGCCTGAAAACGTACGCACACCTGTTT
GACGATAAAGTTATGAAACAGCTGAAACGCCGTCGCTATACCGGTTGGGGCCGTCTGAGCCGCAAACTGA
TTAATGGTATCCGCGATAAACAATCAGGCAAAACGATTCTGGATTTCCTGAAATCGGACGGCTTTGCCAA
CCGTAATTTCATGCAGCTGATCCATGACGATTCCCTGACCTTTAAAGAAGACATTCAGAAAGCACAAGTG
TCAGGTCAAGGCGATTCGCTGCATGAACACATTGCGAACCTGGCCGGTTCACCGGCTATCAAAAAAGGCA
TCCTGCAGACCGTGAAAGTCGTGGATGAACTGGTGAAAGTTATGGGTCGTCACAAACCGGAAAACATTGT
TATCGAAATGGCGCGCGAAAATCAGACCACGCAAAAAGGCCAGAAAAACTCGCGTGAACGCATGAAACGC
ATTGAAGAAGGTATCAAAGAACTGGGCAGCCAGATTCTGAAAGAACATCCGGTCGAAAACACCCAGCTGC
AAAATGAAAAACTGTACCTGTATTACCTGCAAAATGGTCGTGACATGTATGTGGATCAGGAACTGGACAT
CAACCGCCTGTCTGACTATGATGTCGACCACATTGTGCCGCAGAGCTTTCTGAAAGACGATTCTATCGAT
AACAAAGTTCTGACCCGTAGTGATAAAAACCGCGGCAAAAGCGACAATGTCCCGTCTGAAGAAGTTGTGA
AGAAAATGAAAAACTACTGGCGTCAACTGCTGAATGCGAAACTGATTACGCAGCGTAAATTCGATAACCT
GACCAAAGCGGAACGCGGCGGTCTGTCCGAACTGGATAAAGCCGGTTTTATCAAACGTCAACTGGTTGAA
ACCCGCCAGATTACGAAACATGTCGCCCAGATCCTGGATTCACGCATGAACACGAAATACGACGAAAACG
ATAAACTGATCCGTGAAGTCAAAGTGATCACCCTGAAAAGTAAACTGGTTTCCGATTTCCGTAAAGACTT
TCAGTTCTACAAAGTCCGCGAAATTAACAATTACCATCACGCACACGATGCTTATCTGAATGCAGTGGTT
GGTACCGCTCTGATCAAAAAATATCCGAAACTGGAAAGCGAATTTGTGTATGGCGATTACAAAGTCTATG
ACGTGCGCAAAATGATTGCGAAATCCGAACAGGAAATCGGCAAAGCGACCGCCAAATACTTTTTCTATTC
AAACATCATGAACTTTTTCAAAACCGAAATTACGCTGGCAAATGGTGAAATTCGTAAACGCCCGCTGATC
GAAACCAACGGTGAAACGGGCGAAATTGTGTGGGATAAAGGCCGTGACTTCGCGACCGTTCGCAAAGTCC
TGTCGATGCCGCAAGTGAATATCGTGAAGAAAACCGAAGTGCAGACGGGCGGTTTTAGTAAAGAATCCAT
CCTGCCGAAACGTAACAGCGATAAACTGATTGCGCGCAAAAAAGATTGGGACCCGAAAAAATACGG
Features (pLannotate 1.2.2; 25 found; start..end, strand, type, name):
    766..783     +  CDS            capTEV™ (fragment): composite tag for in vivo biotinylation, TEV protease cleavage, and 6xHis tagging
    795..844     +  CDS            SET1 (fragment): solubility-enhancement tag derived from T7 phage gene 10B
    852..899     +  terminator     T7 terminator: transcription terminator for bacteriophage T7 RNA polymerase
    922..1026    -  CDS            TcR (fragment): tetracycline efflux protein; tet; confers resistance to tetracycline
   1090..1107    +  CDS            9xHis (fragment): 9xHis affinity tag
   1117..1166    +  CDS            SET1 (fragment): solubility-enhancement tag derived from T7 phage gene 10B
   1174..1221    +  terminator     T7 terminator: transcription terminator for bacteriophage T7 RNA polymerase
   1258..1686    +  rep_origin     f1 ori (sequence partly withheld): f1 bacteriophage origin of replication; arrow indicates direction of (+) strand synthesis
   1739..1843    +  promoter       AmpR promoter: bla
   1844..2704    +  CDS            AmpR: β-lactamase; bla; confers resistance to ampicillin, carbenicillin, and related antibiotics
   2875..3463    +  rep_origin     ori: high-copy-number ColE1/pMB1/pBR322/pUC origin of replication
   3649..3788    -  misc_feature   bom: basis of mobility region from pBR322
   3890..4081    -  CDS            rop: Rop protein, which maintains plasmids at low copy number; rop
   4098..4478    +  CDS            YPB1_ECOLX: Protein predicted: Swiss-Prot protein existence level 4. From Escherichia coli.
   4550..4841    -  CDS            TcR (fragment): tetracycline efflux protein; tet; confers resistance to tetracycline
   4856..4877    -  protein_bind   CAP binding site: CAP binding activates transcription in the presence of cAMP. E. coli catabolite activator protein
   4890..5972    -  CDS            lacI: lac repressor; lacI; The lac repressor binds to the lac operator to inhibit transcription in E. coli. This inhibition can be relieved by adding lactose or isopropyl-β-D-thiogalactopyranoside (IPTG).
   5973..6050    -  promoter       lacI promoter: lacI
   6058..6337    -  CDS            TcR (fragment): tetracycline efflux protein; tet; confers resistance to tetracycline
   6359..6377    +  promoter       T7 promoter: promoter for bacteriophage T7 RNA polymerase
   6378..6402    +  protein_bind   lac operator: The lac repressor binds to the lac operator to inhibit transcription in E. coli. This inhibition can be relieved by adding lactose or isopropyl-β-D-thiogalactopyranoside (IPTG). lac repressor encoded by lacI
   6417..6439    +  RBS            RBS: efficient ribosome binding site from bacteriophage T7 gene 10 (Olins and Rangwala, 1989)
   6488..6777    +  CDS            SUMO (fragment): cleavable ubiquitin-like protein tag; S. cerevisiae SMT3 (truncated)
   6782..7126    +  CDS            Rep (fragment): REP_PCV2 - Experimental evidence at protein level: Swiss-Prot protein existence level 1. Essential for the replication of viral ssDNA. The closed circular ssDNA genome is first converted to a superhelical dsDNA. Rep and/or Rep' binds a specific hairpin at the genome origin of replication. Introduces an endonucleolytic nick within the conserved sequence 5'-AGTATTAC-3' in the intergenic region of the genome, thereby initiating the rolling circle replication (RCR). Following cleavage, binds covalently to the 5'-phosphate of DNA as a tyrosyl ester. The cleavage gives rise to a free 3'-OH that serv
   7295..709     +  CDS            cas9 (across the origin): CAS9_STRP1 - Also known as csn1 From Streptococcus pyogenes serotype M1.
