[The description below was written by a language model from this plasmid's Addgene catalogue record and pLannotate feature annotations shown in this document.]
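Description:
PCV-Cas9 is a bacterial expression plasmid built on the pTD68 backbone for producing recombinant Streptococcus pyogenes Cas9 fused at its N-terminus to an HUH-endonuclease tag, the Rep domain of porcine circovirus 2 (residues 2-116). The backbone has a pET-like layout. Replication depends on a ColE1/pBR322-type origin accompanied by the bom site and rop gene, an f1 origin is also present, and selection is by ampicillin through the β-lactamase gene. Several short tetracycline-resistance fragments are annotated, but these appear to be backbone remnants rather than a functional marker.

Expression is driven by a T7 promoter with an adjacent lac operator and the T7 gene 10 ribosome binding site. The plasmid also carries lacI, so transcription is repressed until it is induced with IPTG in a host that supplies T7 RNA polymerase. The open reading frame starts with a backbone-encoded His6 tag and a yeast SUMO (SMT3) module, which allow affinity purification and provide a cleavable solubility partner. The PCV2 Rep domain follows, then a rigid (EAAAK)8 helical linker, and finally Cas9, whose coding sequence spans the numbering origin of the 10.7 kb record. Downstream of Cas9 the annotation shows short His-tag-like fragments and two T7 terminators, which suggests a duplicated terminator region.

The PCV2 Rep domain recognises a specific single-stranded DNA sequence, nicks it, and forms a covalent phosphotyrosine bond to the 5′ end. This lets the purified fusion protein be attached directly to a single-stranded oligonucleotide. According to the associated publication, the construct was used to tether the DNA repair template covalently to the Cas9 ribonucleoprotein in order to increase the efficiency of homology-directed repair in genome editing.
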