Addgene plasmid #123643: PCV-Cas9
Purpose: Expresses Cas9 with an N-terminal HUH-tag called PCV2
Depositing lab: Wendy Gordon. Depositing organization: University of Minnesota. Publication: Increasing Cas9-mediated homology-directed repair efficiency through covalent tethering of DNA repair template. Aird EJ, Lovendahl KN, St Martin A, Harris RS, Gordon WR. Commun Biol. 2018 May 31;1:54. doi: 10.1038/s42003-018-0054-2. eCollection 2018. PubMed 30271937.
Backbone
  Vector backbone: pTD68
  Vector type: Bacterial Expression
Growth in bacteria
  Bacterial resistance: Ampicillin, 100 μg/mL
  Growth temperature: 37°C
  Growth strain: DH5alpha
  Copy number: Unknown
Gene/Insert 1
  Gene/Insert name: PCV2 (alt name: porcine circovirus2 Rep domain)
  Mutation: 2-116
  Entrez Gene: ORF1 (a.k.a. PCV2_gp1)
  Tag / fusion protein: His6 + SUMO (N terminal on backbone); (EAAAK)8 linker (C terminal on insert)
Gene/Insert 2
  Gene/Insert name: Cas9 (alt name: S. pyogenes Cas9)
Resource information
  A portion of this plasmid was derived from a plasmid made by: Cas9- from Addgene #62731, PCV2 was synthetic gene
Terms and licenses: Academic/Nonprofit Terms; Industry Terms: Not Available to Industry
How to cite: PCV-Cas9 was a gift from Wendy Gordon (Addgene plasmid # 123643 ; http://n2t.net/addgene:123643 ; RRID:Addgene_123643)
